>Addgene plasmid #239514 | pKS1429 | addgene full sequence | sequence record 478375 | Addgene NGS Result
ACTGGCCGATAATTGCAGACGAACGTTGATAGGTCAAGATCAATGTAAACAATTACTTTGTTATGTAGAG
TTTTTTTAGCTACCTATATTCCACCATAACATCAATCATGCGGTTGCTGGTGTATTTACCAATAATGTTT
AATGTATATATATATATATATATATGGGGCCGTATACTTACATATAGTAGATGTCAAGCGTAGGCGCTTC
CCCTGCCGGCTGTGAGGGCGCCATAACCAAGGTATCTATAGACCGCCAATCAGCAAACTACCTCCGTACA
TTCATGTTGCACCCACACATTTATACACCCAGACCGCGACAAATTACCCATAAGGTTGTTTGTGACGGCG
TCGTACAAGAGAACGTGGGAACTTTTTAGGCTCACCAAAAAAGAAAGAAAAAATACGAGTTGCTGACAGA
AGCCTCAAGAAAAAAAAAATTCTTCTTCGACTATGCTGGAGGCAGAGATGATCGAGCCGGTAGTTAACTA
TATATAGCTAAATTGGTTCCATCACCTTCTTTTCTGGTGTCGCTCCTTCTAGTGCTATTTCTGGCTTTTC
CTATTTTTTTTTTTCCATTTTTCTTTCTCTCTTTCTAATATATAAATTCTCTTGCATTTTCTATTTTTCT
CTCTATCTATTCTACTTGTTTATTCCCTTCAAGGTTTTTTTTTAAGGAGTACTTGTTTTTAGAATATACG
GTCAACGAACTATAATTAACTAAACAGATCTATGTGGAACTCACTAAAAGCATTCGCTCTAGTGTTCGGA
GGTTGTTGCTCCAATGTTATTACATTTGAAACCTTAATGAGCAACGAAACAGGCAGCATTAATAATCTCA
TTACTTTTTGTCAATTTTTATTTGTTACATGTCAGGGACTCCCCGAATTTCTGGATGTTCATCAACCTTT
CCCTTACTTCAAGCCTCTGAAAACTCCACTTCACGTTTATGTCATTACTGTCGTTTTATTTTATATTTCA
TCTACGACGAATAATAACGTATTTAAATACAACATATCCATTCCGATTCATATCGTTTTCAGATGCTTCG
GAACCGTAATAACCATGTTTACATGCTGGTTATTAAATGGTAGGAAATATACAAAGATTCAGATTTTATC
AACACTATTTTTAACCATTGGAGCTATAATTGCCTCATTATTCAAAGATGCTGATTTTCGGTACCAAGAT
TTGAAACTGCAAGCGTGGAAAATTGGAAGTGACCAATCTGTAGATCTCACTTTTATTTTTGGCATTTGTA
TACTAGTACTTTCATCATTCACATCATCTTTACTTTCAGCATACAATGAACGTACGTATCAAAAATATGG
AAAGCATTGGAAGGAGAATATCTTTTACAGTCATTTTTTATCATTACCTCTCTTTCTATTTAGTCGAAAG
CAGTTAATTCACGAATATCGAGTGATGAGAAAGTCTGAAAGAATATTGTGTTCAAATTTTGGAGGGAAGA
TTCTAGTCCCGCGAGAAGAAACTCTCCTTCTTTTCAATGTGTTAACACAATATTTTTGCGTCAAGGGTGT
TAATATCCTCGCCAGTAAAACAAACGCTCTGACACTTTCCATAACATTACTTGTAAGAAAATTTATAAGT
CTTTTACTGAGCGTCCGACTTTTCGATAATAACTTGTCATATACTGGCTACATCGGGGTCTACCTAGTCT
TTTTTGGTGCCTTTATATACTCGCTGGGATCAATTCACCCCAGGCAAAATGACAAGGGGGCGATAAAGAA
AAGTAAAGGTTCTGTTTCTAAAGGTGAAGAATTATTCACTGGTGTTGTCCCAATTTTGGTTGAATTAGAT
GGTGATGTTAATGGTCACAAATTTTCTGTCTCCGGTGAAGGTGAAGGTGATGCTACTTACGGTAAATTGA
CCTTAAAATTTATTTGTACTACTGGTAAATTGCCAGTTCCATGGCCAACCTTAGTCACTACTTTATCTTG
GGGTGTTCAATGTTTTGCAAGATACCCAGATCATATGAAACAACATGACTTTTTCAAGTCTGCCATGCCA
GAAGGTTATGTTCAAGAAAGAACTATTTTTTTCAAAGATGACGGTAACTACAAGACCAGAGCTGAAGTCA
AGTTTGAAGGTGATACCTTAGTTAATAGAATCGAATTAAAAGGTATTGATTTTAAAGAAGATGGTAACAT
TTTAGGTCACAAATTGGAATACAATTATTTCTCTGACAATGTTTACATCACTGCTGACAAACAAAAGAAT
GGTATCAAAGCTAACTTCAAAATTAGACACAACATTGAAGATGGTGGTGTTCAATTAGCTGACCATTATC
AACAAAATACTCCAATTGGTGATGGTCCAGTCTTGTTACCAGACAACCATTACTTATCCACTCAATCTAA
GTTATCCAAAGATCCAAACGAAAAGAGGGACCACATGGTCTTGTTAGAATTTGTTACTGCTGCTGGTATT
ACCTTGGGTATGGATGAATTGTACAAAGGATCCGCAGAGTATGTGCGGGCCCTGTTTGACTTTAATGGGA
ATGATGAAGAAGACCTTCCCTTTAAGAAAGGAGACATCCTGAGAATCCGGGATAAGCCTGAAGAGCAGTG
GTGGAATGCAGAGGACAGCGAAGGAAAGAGGGGGATGATTCCTGTCCCTTACGTGGAGAAGTATGGATCT
GGGAGCGGATCTGGAGGCAGCATGGCGGAATATGTACGAGCTCTTTTTGATTTTAATGGCAATGATGAGG
AGGATCTCCCTTTTAAAAAGGGCGATATTCTGCGCATTCGTGATAAGCCAGAGGAACAATGGTGGAACGC
CGAGGATAGTGAGGGGAAACGCGGCATGATTCCGGTGCCGTATGTAGAGAAGTACTAATGGCGCCAATTG
GTGCGGCAATTGATAATAACGAAAATGTCTTTTAATGATCTGGGTATAATGAGGAATTTTCCGAACGTTT
TTACTTTATATATATATATACATGTAACATATATTCTATACGCTATAGAGAAAGGAAATTTTTCAATTAA
AAAAAAAATAGAGAAAGAGTTTCACTTCTTGATTATCGCTAACACTAATGGTTGAAGTACTGCTACTTTA
ATTTTATGCTGCCAAACCAGATGTCAACACAGCTACAACGCCTTGCCAACAGGGAGTTCTTCAGAGACAT
GGAGGCTCAAAACGAAATTATTGACAGCCTAGACATCAATAGTCATACAACAGAAAGCGACCACCCAACT
TTGGCTGATAATAGCGTATAAACAATGCATACTTTGTACGTTCAAAATACAATGCAGTAGATATATTTAT
GCATATTACATATAATACATATCACATAGGAAGCAACAGGCGCGTTGGACTTTTAATTTTCGAGGACCGC
GAATCCTTACATCACACCCAATCCCCCACAAGTGATCCCCCACACACCATAGCTTCAAAATGTTTCTACT
CCTTTTTTACTCTTCCAGATTTTCTCGGACTCCGCGCATCGCCGTACCACTTCAAAACACCCAAGCACAG
CATACTAAATTTCCCCTCTTTCTTCCTCTAGGGTGTCGTTAATTACCCGTACTAAAGGTTTGGAAAAGAA
AAAAGACACCGCCTCGTTTCTTTTTCTTCGTCGAAAAAGGCAATAAAAATTTTTATCACGTTTCTTTTTC
TTGAAAATTTTTTTTTTTGATTTTTTTCTCTTTCGATGACCTCCCATTGATATTTAAGTTAATAAACGGT
CATCAATTTCTCAAGTTTCAGTTTCATTTTTCTTGTTCTATTACAACTTTTTTTACTTCTTGCTCATTAG
AAAGAAAGCATAGCAATCTAATCTAAGTTTTAATTACAAAAGATCTATGCTCATAGAAAACACTAATGAT
CGGTTTGGTATCGTCATAGATGCAGGGTCTTCGGGTTCGAGAATCCATGTGTTTAAGTGGCAGGACACGG
AATCGCTTCTTCATGCAACAAACCAGGACTCACAGTCCATATTACAATCAGTACCTCATATTCATCAAGA
AAAAGACTGGACTTTTAAGCTGAATCCAGGCTTGTCGAGTTTTGAAAAAAAACCTCAAGATGCGTACAAA
TCTCACATCAAGCCGTTACTAGATTTTGCTAAGAATATTATCCCTGAATCACATTGGTCGAGTTGTCCCG
TTTTTATTCAAGCAACCGCGGGCATGCGCCTTTTACCTCAAGACATACAATCTTCCATTTTGGATGGTTT
GTGTCAGGGGCTCAAACACCCTGCAGAATTTTTGGTTGAGGATTGCTCAGCACAAATTCAAGTCATTGAT
GGTGAAACCGAAGGTTTATATGGCTGGCTTGGCTTAAACTATCTATATGGACACTTTAATGACTATAATC
CAGAAGTCTCTGACCATTTTACATTTGGGTTTATGGACATGGGCGGTGCCTCTACTCAGATTGCGTTTGC
ACCGCATGATTCAGGAGAAATAGCTAGACATAGAGATGACATCGCCACCATCTTCTTGAGGAGTGTTAAC
GGAGATTTGCAGAAATGGGACGTTTTTGTTAGTACGTGGTTAGGGTTTGGTGCCAATCAGGCTAGAAGAA
GGTACTTGGCTCAGTTGATCAATACCCTTCCAGAAAACACAAATGATTACGAAAATGATGACTTCTCTAC
AAGGAACTTGAATGATCCATGTATGCCGCGAGGAAGCAGCACGGATTTTGAATTTAAAGATACCATATTT
CACATCGCGGGTTCTGGGAATTACGAACAATGTACAAAATCTATTTATCCGTTACTTTTAAAGAACATGC
CTTGTGATGACGAGCCGTGCTTGTTTAATGGTGTTCATGCTCCTCGAATAGACTTTGCCAATGACAAATT
TATAGGTACTTCTGAGTACTGGTACACTGCCAACGACGTATTCAAACTTGGGGGCGAATACAACTTTGAC
AAATTTAGCAAAAGCCTAAGGGAGTTTTGCAATTCCAATTGGACGCAAATATTAGCGAACAGTGATAAAG
GCGTGTATAATTCTATTCCGGAGAATTTTTTGAAAGATGCATGCTTTAAGGGCAATTGGGTCCTTAATAT
ACTTCATGAAGGGTTTGATATGCCTCGAATAGATGTCGACGCAGAAAATGTCAATGACAGGCCCTTATTT
CAAAGTGTGGAAAAAGTCGAAGAACGAGAGTTATCGTGGACACTAGGCAGAATTTTACTTTATGCCTCAG
GTAGCATATTGGCAGGTAATGATGACTTCATGGTGGGTATTGCGCCCAGTGAAAGAAGAACTAAGCTCAC
TGGTAAGAAATTCATACCTGGCAAGTTACTGGAGTCTGATCAACTACGCAAGCAAAGTTCCGGATCCGGT
TCATTGGGAAGAGGTAGAAGATCCAAATTGTAATAACTCGAGTGGCGCGAATTTCTTATGATTTATGATT
TTTATTATTAAATAAGTTATAAAAAAAATAAGTGTATACAAATTTTAAAGTGACTCTTAGGTTTTAAAAC
GAAAATTCTTATTCTTGAGTAACTCTTTCCTGTAGGTCAGGTTGCTTTCTCAGGTATAGCATGAGGTCGC
TCTTATTGACCACACCTCTACCGGCATGCCGAGCAAATGCCTGCAAATCGCTCCCCATTTCGCTGGATGC
ACACACTGGCTTAAGATGACAACGCCTTGCCAACAGGGAGTTCTTCAGAGACATGGAGGCTCAAAACGAA
ATTATTGACAGCCTAGACATCAATAGTCATACAACAGAAAGCGACCACCCAACTTTGGCTGATAATAGCG
TATAAACAATGCATACTTTGTACGTTCAAAATACAATGCAGTAGATATATTTATGCATATTACATATAAT
ACATATCACATAGGAAGCAACAGGCGCGTTGGACTTTTAATTTTCGAGGACCGCGAATCCTTACATCACA
CCCAATCCCCCACAAGTGATCCCCCACACACCATAGCTTCAAAATGTTTCTACTCCTTTTTTACTCTTCC
AGATTTTCTCGGACTCCGCGCATCGCCGTACCACTTCAAAACACCCAAGCACAGCATACTAAATTTCCCC
TCTTTCTTCCTCTAGGGTGTCGTTAATTACCCGTACTAAAGGTTTGGAAAAGAAAAAAGACACCGCCTCG
TTTCTTTTTCTTCGTCGAAAAAGGCAATAAAAATTTTTATCACGTTTCTTTTTCTTGAAAATTTTTTTTT
TTGATTTTTTTCTCTTTCGATGACCTCCCATTGATATTTAAGTTAATAAACGGTCATCAATTTCTCAAGT
TTCAGTTTCATTTTTCTTGTTCTATTACAACTTTTTTTACTTCTTGCTCATTAGAAAGAAAGCATAGCAA
TCTAATCTAAGTTTTAATTACAAAAGATCTATGCCACCACCATCAAGAAGTAGAATAAACAAAACAAGAA
CATTAGGAATAGTGGGTACAGCTATAGCAGTGTTGGTCACGTCCTACTATATATATCAAAAGGTGACAGG
TTCTGTGTCCAAAGGAGAGGAGTTAATCAAGGAAAACATGAGAATGAAAGTTGTCATGGAGGGCTCCGTT
AATGGTCACCAATTCAAGTGTACAGGGGAAGGTGAAGGTAATCCTTACATGGGTACACAAACTATGAGAA
TTAAAGTAATTGAAGGCGGACCACTACCATTTGCATTTGACATTCTGGCAACGTCATTCATGTACGGATC
ACGAACTTTCATCAAGTACCCTAAAGGTATACCAGACTTTTTCAAGCAATCTTTTCCAGAGGGTTTTACA
TGGGAAAGGGTTACAAGATACGAAGATGGGGGTGTCGTCACAGTTATGCAAGATACTTCATTAGAAGATG
GCTGCCTTGTCTATCATGTGCAAGTAAGAGGGGTGAATTTTCCTTCTAACGGACCTGTGATGCAGAAAAA
GACCAAAGGTTGGGAACCAAATACTGAAATGATGTACCCAGCTGATGGAGGTTTGAGAGGCTACACACAC
ATGGCGCTTAAAGTTGATGGTGGAGGTCATTTGTCTTGTAGTTTTGTTACCACTTATCGTTCTAAAAAGA
CTGTTGGCAATATCAAAATGCCAGGAATACATGCTGTAGACCACAGACTAGAAAGACTCGAAGAGAGCGA
TAACGAAATGTTCGTTGTACAGAGAGAGCATGCCGTAGCCAAATTTGCTGGCTTAGGCGGTGGTATGGAT
GAATTGTATAAGGGATCCGGGTCAGGCTCCGGATCTGGCCCTCCCGCAGCTCTTGCGCCAAAAAGACGAA
GGTAATGGCAGTGCTTTTAACTAAGAATTATTAGTCTTTTCTGCTTATTTTTTCATCATAGTTTAGAACA
CTTTATATTAACGAATAGTTTATGAATCTATTTAGGTTTAAAAATTGATACAGTTTTATAAGTTACTTTT
TCAAAGACTCGTGCTGTCTATTGCATAATGCACTGGAAGGGGAAAAAAAAGGTGCACACGCGTGGCTTTT
TCTTGAATTTGCAGTTTGAAAAATGCTGAGCAGTTACAGAGATGTTACGAACCACTAGTGCACTGCAGTA
CACGGTTTCCTTGAAATTTTTTTGATTCGGTAATCTCCGAACAGAAGGAAGAACGAAGGAAGGAGCACAG
ACTTAGATTGGTATATATACGCATATGTAGTGTTGAAGAAACATGAAATTGCCCAGTATTCTTAACCCAA
CTGCACAGAACAAAAACGTGCAGGAAACGAAGATAAATCATGTCGAAAGCTACATATAAGGAACGTGCTG
CTACTCATCCTAGTCCTGTTGCTGCCAAGCTATTTAATATCATGCACGAAAAGCAAACAAACTTGTGTGC
TTCATTGGATGTTCGTACCACCAAGGAATTACTGGAGTTAGTTGAAGCATTAGGTCCCAAAATTTGTTTA
CTAAAAACACATGTGGATATCTTGACTGATTTTTCCATGGAGGGCACAGTTAAGCCGCTAAAGGCATTAT
CCGCCAAGTACAATTTTTTACTCTTCGAAGACAGAAAATTTGCTGACATTGGTAATACAGTCAAATTGCA
GTACTCTGCGGGTGTATACAGAATAGCAGAATGGGCAGACATTACGAATGCACACGGTGTGGTGGGCCCA
GGTATTGTTAGCGGTTTGAAGCAGGCGGCAGAAGAAGTAACAAAGGAACCTAGAGGCCTTTTGATGTTAG
CAGAATTGTCATGCAAGGGCTCCCTATCTACTGGAGAATATACTAAGGGTACTGTTGACATTGCGAAGAG
CGACAAAGATTTTGTTATCGGCTTTATTGCTCAAAGAGACATGGGTGGAAGAGATGAAGGTTACGATTGG
TTGATTATGACACCCGGTGTGGGTTTAGATGACAAGGGAGATGCATTGGGTCAACAGTATAGAACCGTGG
ATGATGTGGTTTCTACAGGATCTGACATTATTATTGTTGGAAGAGGACTATTTGCAAAGGGAAGGGATGC
TAAGGTAGAGGGTGAACGTTACAGAAAAGCAGGCTGGGAAGCATATTTGAGAAGATGCGGCCAGCAAAAC
TAAAAAACTGTATTATAAGTAAATGCATGTATACTAAACTCACAAATTAGAGCTTCAATTTAATTATATC
AGTTATTACCCGAGTAGAGCACTTGAATCCACTGCCCCGGGAATCTCGGTCGTAATGATTTCTATAATGA
CGAAAAAAAAAAAATTGGAAAGAAAAAGCTTCATGGCCTTTATAAAAAGGAACTATCCAATACCTCGCCA
GAACCAAGTAACAGTATTTTACGGGGCACAAATCAAGAACAATAAGACAGGACTGTAAAGATGGACGCAT
TGAACTCCAAAGAACAACAAGAGTTCCAAAAAGTAGTGGAACAAAAGCAAATGAAGGATTTCATGCGTTT
GTACTCTAATCTGGTAGAAAGATGTTTCACAGACTGTGTCAATGACTTCACAACATCAAAGCTAACCAAT
AAGGAACAAACATGCATCATGAAGTGCTCAGAAAAGTTCTTGAAGCATAGCGAACGTGTAGGGCAGCGTT
TCCAAGAACAAAACGCTGCCTTGGGACAAGGCTTGGGCCGATAAGGTGTACTGGCGTATATATATCTAAT
TATGTATCTCTGGTGTAGCCCATTTTTAGCATGTAAATATAAAGACCGAGCGGCCGCGTGTTACAACCAA
TTAACCAATTCTGATTAGAAAAACTCATCGAGCATCAAATGAAACTGCAATTTATTCATATCAGGATTAT
CAATACCATATTTTTGAAAAAGCCGTTTCTGTAATGAAGGAGAAAACTCACCGAGGCAGTTCCATAGGAT
GGCAAGATCCTGGTATCGGTCTGCGATTCCGACTCGTCCAACATCAATACAACCTATTAATTTCCCCTCG
TCAAAAATAAGGTTATCAAGTGAGAAATCACCATGAGTGACGACTGAATCCGGTGAGAATGGCAAAAGCT
TATGCATTTCTTTCCAGACTTGTTCAACAGGCCAGCCATTACGCTCGTCATCAAAATCACTCGCATCAAC
CAAACCGTTATTCATTCGTGATTGCGCCTGAGCGAGGCGAAATACGCGATCGCTGTTAAAAGGACAATTA
CAAACAGGAATCGAATGCAACCGGCGCAGGAACACTGCCAGCGCATCAACAATATTTTCACCTGAATCAG
GATATTCTTCTAATACCTGGAATGCTGTTTTCCCGGGGATCGCAGTGGTGAGTAACCATGCATCATCAGG
AGTACGGATAAAATGCTTGATGGTCGGAAGAGGCATAAATTCCGTCAGCCAGTTTAGTCTGACCATCTCA
TCTGTAACATCATTGGCAACGCTACCTTTGCCATGTTTCAGAAACAACTCTGGCGCATCGGGCTTCCCAT
ACAATCGATAGATTGTCGCACCTGATTGCCCGACATTATCGCGAGCCCATTTATACCCATATAAATCAGC
ATCCATGTTGGAATTTAATCGCGGCCTGGAGCAAGACGTTTCCCGTTGAATATGGCTCATAACACCCCTT
GTATTACTGTTTATGTAAGCAGACAGTTTTATTGTTCATGATGATATATTTTTATCTTGTGCAATGTAAC
ATCAGAGATTTTGAGACACAACGTGGCTTTGTTGAATAAATCGAACTTTTGCTGAGTTGAAGGATCAGTC
ATGACCAAAATCCCTTAACGTGAGTTTTCGTTCCACTGAGCGTCAGACCCCGTAGAAAAGATCAAAGGAT
CTTCTTGAGATCCTTTTTTTCTGCGCGTAATCTGCTGCTTGCAAACAAAAAAACCACCGCTACCAGCGGT
GGTTTGTTTGCCGGATCAAGAGCTACCAACTCTTTTTCCGAAGGTAACTGGCTTCAGCAGAGCGCAGATA
CCAAATACTGTTCTTCTAGTGTAGCCGTAGTTAGGCCACCACTTCAAGAACTCTGTAGCACCGCCTACAT
ACCTCGCTCTGCTAATCCTGTTACCAGTGGCTGCTGCCAGTGGCGATAAGTCGTGTCTTACCGGGTTGGA
CTCAAGACGATAGTTACCGGATAAGGCGCAGCGGTCGGGCTGAACGGGGGGTTCGTGCACACAGCCCAGC
TTGGAGCGAACGACCTACACCGAACTGAGATACCTACAGCGTGAGCTATGAGAAAGCGCCACGCTTCCCG
AAGGGAGAAAGGCGGACAGGTATCCGGTAAGCGGCAGGGTCGGAACAGGAGAGCGCACGAGGGAGCTTCC
AGGGGGAAACGCCTGGTATCTTTATAGTCCTGTCGGGTTTCGCCACCTCTGACTTGAGCGTCGATTTTTG
TGATGCTCGTCAGGGGGGCGGAGCCTATGGAAAAACGCCAGCAACGCGGCCTTTTTACGGTTCCTGGCCT
TTTGCTGGCCTTTTGCTCACATGTTCTTTCCTGCGTTATCCCCTGATTCTGTGGATAACCGTGCGGCCGC
CAATGCTAAATTCGAGTGAAACACAGGAAGATCAGAAAATCCTCATTTCATCCATATTAACAATAATTTC
AAATGTTTATTTGCATTATTTGAAACTAGGCAAGACAAGCAACGAAACGTTTTTGAAAATTTTGAGTATT
TTCAATAAATTTGTAGAGGACTCAGATATTGAAAAAAAGCTACAGCAATTAATACTTGATAAGAAGAGTA
TTGAGAAGGGCAACGGTTCATCATCTCATGGATCTGCACATGAACAAACACCAGAGTCAAACGACGTTGA
AATTGAGGCTACTGCGCCAATTGATGACAATACAGACGATGATAACAAACCGAAGTTATCTGATGTAGAA
AAGGATTAAAGATGCTAAGAGATAGTGATGATATTTCATAAATAATGTAATTCTATATATGTTAATTACC
TTTTTTGCGAGGCATATTTATGGTGAAGGATAAGTTTTGACCATCAAAGAAGGTTAATGTGGCTGTGGTT
TCAGGGTCCATAAAGCCCACATGGATAACATTACCCCTGAATTCGCATCTAGACTGA
Features (pLannotate 1.2.2; 17 found; start..end, strand, type, name):
    732..1757    +  CDS            YEA4: YEA4_YEAST - Experimental evidence at protein level: Swiss-Prot protein existence level 1. Sugar transporter that specifically mediates the transport of UDP-N-acetylglucosamine (UDP-GlcNAc) and is required for cell wall chitin synthesis. From Saccharomyces cerevisiae (strain ATCC 204508 / S288c) (Baker's yeast).
   1764..2477    +  CDS            mTurquoise2: mTurquoise2 is a basic (constitutively fluorescent) cyan fluorescent protein published in 2012, derived from Aequorea victoria. It is reported to be a rapidly-maturing monomer with very low acid sensitivity.
   2487..2684    +  CDS            crk (fragment): CRK_XENLA - Experimental evidence at transcript level: Swiss-Prot protein existence level 2. Required for apoptosis in Xenopus egg extracts (PubMed:9029144). Involved in cell branching and adhesion (By similarity). May mediate attachment-induced mapk8 activation, membrane ruffling and cell motility in a Rac-dependent manner. May regulate the efna5-epha3 signaling (By similarity). From Xenopus laevis (African clawed frog).
   2688..2876    +  CDS            CRKL (fragment): CRKL_HUMAN - Experimental evidence at protein level: Swiss-Prot protein existence level 1. May mediate the transduction of intracellular signals. From Homo sapiens (Human).
   3122..3238    +  CDS            MRL1 (fragment): MRL1_YEAST - Experimental evidence at protein level: Swiss-Prot protein existence level 1. Sorting receptor involved in the transport of vacuolar enzymes from the Golgi complex to the vacuole. Involved in the delivery and maturation of PEP4 (vacuolar proteinase A) and PRB1 (vacuolar proteinase B). From Saccharomyces cerevisiae (strain ATCC 204508 / S288c) (Baker's yeast).
   3400..3807    +  promoter       TEF1 promoter: S. cerevisiae TEF1; promoter for EF-1α
   3827..5311    +  CDS            YND1 (fragment): YND1_YEAST - Experimental evidence at protein level: Swiss-Prot protein existence level 1. Catalyzes the hydrolysis of phosphoanhydride bonds of nucleoside tri- and di-phosphates. Has equal high activity toward ADP/ATP, GDP/GTP, and UDP/UTP and approximately 50% less toward CDP/CTP and thiamine pyrophosphate. Has no activity toward GMP. Required for Golgi glycosylation and cell wall integrity. Together with CDC55, required for adenovirus E4orf4 (early region 4 open reading frame 4) induced toxicity, the apyrase activity is not required for this function. Plays a role in sphingolipid synthesis.
   5367..5554    +  terminator     ADH1 terminator: S. cerevisiae ADH1; transcription terminator for the S. cerevisiae alcohol dehydrogenase 1 (ADH1) gene
   5626..5742    +  CDS            MRL1 (fragment): MRL1_YEAST - Experimental evidence at protein level: Swiss-Prot protein existence level 1. Sorting receptor involved in the transport of vacuolar enzymes from the Golgi complex to the vacuole. Involved in the delivery and maturation of PEP4 (vacuolar proteinase A) and PRB1 (vacuolar proteinase B). From Saccharomyces cerevisiae (strain ATCC 204508 / S288c) (Baker's yeast).
   5904..6311    +  promoter       TEF1 promoter: S. cerevisiae TEF1; promoter for EF-1α
   6445..7152    +  CDS            mRuby2: mRuby2 is a basic (constitutively fluorescent) red fluorescent protein published in 2012, derived from Entacmaea quadricolor. It has moderate acid sensitivity.
   7493..7669    +  promoter       URA3 promoter (fragment): S. cerevisiae URA3
   7670..8473    +  CDS            URA3: orotidine-5'-phosphate decarboxylase, required for uracil biosynthesis; S. cerevisiae URA3; yeast auxotrophic marker, counterselectable with 5-fluoroorotic acid (5-FOA)
   8741..9001    +  CDS            TIM9: TIM9_YEAST - Experimental evidence at protein level: Swiss-Prot protein existence level 1. Mitochondrial intermembrane chaperone that participates in the import and insertion of multi-pass transmembrane proteins into the mitochondrial inner membrane. Also required for the transfer of beta- barrel precursors from the TOM complex to the sorting and assembly machinery (SAM complex) of the outer membrane. Acts as a chaperone-like protein that protects the hydrophobic precursors from aggregation and guide them through the mitochondrial intermembrane space. Compared to TIM10, it may have a strong st
   9115..9930    -  CDS            KanR: aminoglycoside phosphotransferase; aph(3')-Ia; confers resistance to kanamycin in bacteria or G418 (Geneticin®) in eukaryotes
  10155..10743   +  rep_origin     ori: high-copy-number ColE1/pMB1/pBR322/pUC origin of replication
  10850..11206   +  CDS            GEA2 (fragment): GEA2_YEAST - Experimental evidence at protein level: Swiss-Prot protein existence level 1. Activates the ARF proteins by exchanging bound GDP for free GTP. Plays a role in maintaining mitochondrial morphology (PubMed:25190516). From Saccharomyces cerevisiae (strain ATCC 204508 / S288c) (Baker's yeast).
