[The description below was written by a language model from this plasmid's Addgene catalogue record and pLannotate feature annotations shown in this document.]
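Description:
pKS1429 is an 11.4 kb yeast expression plasmid built by Golden Gate assembly on an in-house backbone (TMP138). It is propagated in E. coli through a high-copy ColE1/pUC-type origin with kanamycin resistance (KanR), and selected in Saccharomyces cerevisiae through the URA3 auxotrophic marker. No yeast replication origin or centromere is annotated. Instead, URA3 is followed by TIM9 sequence, and a GEA2 fragment lies on the far side of the bacterial segment. These are genomic sequences that neighbour the URA3 locus, so they may act as homology arms for chromosomal integration, though the record does not say so.

The payload comprises three expression units arranged in the same orientation. The first encodes the UDP-GlcNAc transporter Yea4p fused to the cyan fluorescent protein mTurquoise2 and two tandem Crk-family SH3 domains. This is the membrane protein "cargo", and its promoter is not annotated. The second uses a TEF1 promoter and ADH1 terminator to express residues 1–495 of the apyrase Ynd1p carrying an enhanced PTS1 signal, which directs the truncated enzyme to the peroxisome. The third, also driven by a TEF1 promoter, encodes the N-terminal 36 residues of Pex22 fused to mRuby2 and an SH3-binding peptide. The Pex22 segment and peptide come from the depositor's notes, since only mRuby2 is annotated in this unit. Short MRL1 matches upstream of each TEF1 promoter probably reflect genomic sequence flanking a regulatory part rather than coding sequence.

The Pex22 fragment is meant to act as a peroxisomal "chauffeur" that carries SH3-tagged cargo to the peroxisome via the peptide–SH3 interaction. Here the peptide is the "dead", non-binding version, so the plasmid serves as a negative control for chauffeur-dependent relocalisation of Yea4p. The cyan and red fluorophores allow the location of cargo and chauffeur to be compared.
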