Addgene plasmid #239514: pKS1429
Purpose: Express Yea4p membrane protein cargo, peroxisomal Ynd1p truncation, and inactive Pex22 peroxisomal chauffeur as negative control
Depositing lab: John Dueber. Depositing organization: University of California, Berkeley.
Backbone
  Vector backbone: TMP138
  Backbone manufacturer: Internal
  Vector type: Yeast Expression
  Selectable markers: URA3
Growth in bacteria
  Bacterial resistance: Kanamycin, 50 μg/mL
  Growth temperature: 37°C
  Growth strain: DH5alpha
  Copy number: High Copy
Gene/Insert
  Gene/Insert name: ScYea4p-mTurquoise2-2xCrk_SH3
  Species: S. cerevisiae (budding yeast)
  Cloning method: Golden Gate
Terms and licenses: Academic/Nonprofit Terms; Industry Terms: Not Available to Industry
Depositor comments: Additional inserts: 1) ScYnd1p(1-495)-ePTS1; 2) ScPex22(1-36)-mRuby2-SH3pep_dead
How to cite: pKS1429 was a gift from John Dueber (Addgene plasmid # 239514 ; http://n2t.net/addgene:239514 ; RRID:Addgene_239514)
